>Addgene plasmid #50362 | pcDNAM-human eIF2C1-B-Myc | addgene partial sequence | sequence record 76960 | BGH-rev 5'-TAGAAGGCACAGTCGAGG-3'
GAAGTTTTTTGTTTCGAACCGCGGGCCCTCTAGATGCATGCTCGAGCGGCCGCCAGCGAAGTACATGGTG
CGCAGAGTATCCTGGTGAACCTGCACGGCTTTGGCCAGGGCCTGGGGGTCCCGCCCATTGCTCTGCCCCG
ATATGTGGCTCCCCTCTCCACTGTCATGCTCCTTGTCCACCAGGTGGTATCGTGCCCGGAAAGCCACCAG
GCGGGCATAGTAGGCAGGTGCTGGGATAGAGACAGAGCGTGTGCATCGTACGTAAGTGTGGCACAGCTGG
TACGTCAGGATCTGGAGCTCATCTGCTGTGAAACGGTTGTCATCCCAAAGAACATAGTAATGGGATGGTC
GGCTGGTGCCCTGGATGCCTGCGTGGCTGCACAGATAGAAGTCAAACTCAAATGGGTGGGTGATGTTGGT
GTCCACTGTGGTCCCAGCTGGGATGTTACCACTCTTCCCAATTCGCTCATTCTTGTCAGCACAGAAAAGG
CGGGTGTGATGGCGTTTCTGCACCACAATATAAGTGATACCAGGCTGGTAGTCCTTTTCCAGTTTGATGC
AGGCATCACGAATGGCCAGTAGCTCATAGTGGAGTATCTGGGGTAGCTGGCCTTCAGGCACCCCATCTCG
GTAGAAGATGATGCGGGTAGGCTTGAAACGGGTGGACTTGTAGAATTGGATGAGGAGCTCACGCACCATG
TAGGACAAGTCTTCAAGGATCTCTTGCCGTGGTCGCTGTACCCGCACAGTAGCACAGTATCGGCTGGGGT
GGGCATCCATACTGCCTACCACTGCTGTGATAGAAGGTTTTTTCCCATCCCCTGCTGGGGGGTGTGTAAC
ATCTGCTCCCAGGAATATCACTGGCTGTTGAAAAACGGCAGAGCGCTGGTGTGGGACTAGGATGTTGTTA
ATGCCACCAAGTTTGACATTGATCTTGAGGCAGAGGTTGGACAGA
