>Addgene plasmid #50362 | pcDNAM-human eIF2C1-B-Myc | addgene partial sequence | sequence record 78812 | pcDNAM-rev 5'-CTTCCAGGGTCAAGGAAGG-3'
GGCTGGCACTAGAAGGCACAGTCGAGGCTGATCAGCGGGTTTATTATCAGGTATGCATATTCAGATCCTC
TTCTGAGATGAGTTTTTGTTCGAACCGCGGGCCCTCTAGATGCATGCTCGAGCGGCCGCCAGCGAAGTAC
ATGGTGCGCAGAGTATCCTGGTGAACCTGCACGGCTTTGGCCAGGGCCTGGGGGTCCCGCCCATTGCTCT
GCCCCGATATGTGGCTCCCCTCTCCACTGTCATGCTCCTTGTCCACCAGGTGGTATCGTGCCCGGAAAGC
CACCAGGCGGGCATAGTAGGCAGGTGCTGGGATAGAGACAGAGCGTGTGCATCGTACGTAAGTGTGGCAC
AGCTGGTACGTCAGGATCTGGAGCTCATCTGCTGTGAAACGGTTGTCATCCCAAAGAACATAGTAATGGG
ATGGTCGGCTGGTGCCCTGGATGCCTGCGTGGCTGCACAGATAGAAGTCAAACTCAAATGGGTGGGTGAT
GTTGGTGTCCACTGTGGTCCCAGCTGGGATGTTACCACTCTTCCCAATTCGCTCATTCTTGTCAGCACAG
AAAAGGCGGGTGTGATGGCGTTTCTGCACCACAATATAAGTGATACCAGGCTGGTAGTCCTTTTCCAGTT
TGATGCAGGCATCACGAATGGCCAGTAGCTCATAGTGGAGTATCTGGGGTAGCTGGCCTTCAGGCACCCC
ATCTCGGTAGAAGATGATGCGGGTAGGCTTGAAACGGGTGGACTTGTAGAATTGGATGAGGAGCTCACGC
ACCATGTAGGACAAGTCTTCAAGGATCTCTTGCCGTGGTCGCTGTACCCGCACAGTAGCACAGTATCGGC
TGGGGTGGGCATCCATACTGCCTACCACTGCTGTGATAGAAGGTTTTTTCCCATCCCCTGCTGGGGGGTG
TGTAACATCTGCTCCCAGGAATATCACTGGCTGTTGAAAAACGG
