>Addgene plasmid #50362 | pcDNAM-human eIF2C1-B-Myc | addgene partial sequence | sequence record 79726 | CMV-F (5'-CGCAAATGGGCGGTAGGCGTG-3')
CTATATAAGCAGAGCTCTCTGGCTAACTAGAGAACCCACTGCTTACTGGCTTATCGAAATTAATACGACT
CACTATAGGGAGACCCAAGCTGGCTAGTTAAGCTTGGTACCGAGCTCGGATCCACCATGGAGCCTATGTT
CCGGCATCTCAAGAACACCTACTCAGGGCTGCAGCTCATTATTGTCATCCTGCCAGGGAAGACGCCGGTG
TATGCTGAGGTGAAACGTGTCGGAGATACACTCTTGGGAATGGCTACGCAGTGTGTGCAGGTGAAGAACG
TGGTCAAGACCTCACCTCAGACTCTGTCCAACCTCTGCCTCAAGATCAATGTCAAACTTGGTGGCATTAA
CAACATCCTAGTCCCACACCAGCGCTCTGCCGTTTTTCAACAGCCAGTGATATTCCTGGGAGCAGATGTT
ACACACCCCCCAGCAGGGGATGGGAAAAAACCTTCTATCACAGCAGTGGTAGGCAGTATGGATGCCCACC
CCAGCCGATACTGTGCTACTGTGCGGGTACAGCGACCACGGCAAGAGATCCTTGAAGACTTGTCCTACAT
GGTGCGTGAGCTCCTCATCCAATTCTACAAGTCCACCCGTTTCAAGCCTACCCGCATCATCTTCTACCGA
GATGGGGTGCCTGAAGGCCAGCTACCCCAGATACTCCACTATGAGCTACTGGCCATTCGTGATGCCTGCA
TCAAACTGGAAAAGGACTACCAGCCTGGTATCACTTATATTGTGGTGCAGAAACGCCATCACACCCGCCT
TTTCTGTGCTGACAAGAATGAGCGAATTGGGAAGAGTGGTAACATCCCAGCTGGGACCACAGTGGACACC
AACATCACCCACCCATTTGAGTTTGACTTCTATCTGTGCAGCCACGCAGGCATCCAGGGCACCAGCCGAC
CATCCCATTACTATGTTCTTTGGGATGACAACCGTTTCACAGCAGATGAGCTCCAGATCCTGACGTACCA
GCTGTGCCACACTTACG
