[The description below was written by a language model from this plasmid's Addgene catalogue record.]
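Description:
pcDNAM-human eIF2C1-B-Myc is a mammalian expression plasmid carrying a mutant form of human eIF2C1, the gene now known as AGO1 (argonaute RISC catalytic component 1). The exact backbone is recorded as unknown, but it is described as a derivative of the commercial pVP22/Myc-His vector. It is maintained as a high-copy plasmid in E. coli under ampicillin selection. A neomycin resistance marker allows G418 selection of transfected mammalian cells, so stable as well as transient expression is possible.

The insert was cloned by restriction digestion between BamHI and NotI sites, both of which remain intact, and is transcribed from the strong constitutive CMV promoter. The use of a BGH reverse sequencing primer suggests a bovine growth hormone polyadenylation region downstream, although no feature table is provided to confirm this. The protein carries a myc epitope tag for detection by immunoblotting, immunofluorescence or immunoprecipitation. The record does not say at which terminus the tag sits.

The mutation field says only that the construct contains the PIWI domain. This suggests a partial or deletion variant ("B") that retains this conserved argonaute region rather than the full-length protein, but the precise boundaries are not given. Repository sequencing also found an I638L substitution relative to the reference sequence.

The stated purpose is expression of the eIF2C1 mutant in mammalian cells. The associated work examined the requirement for Dicer and eIF2C family proteins in siRNA-mediated gene silencing, so the plasmid is suited to dissecting which argonaute domains contribute to RNA interference.
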