Addgene plasmid #50362: pcDNAM-human eIF2C1-B-Myc
Purpose: Expression of human eIF2C1 mutant in mamalian cells
Depositing lab: Kumiko Ui-Tei. Depositing organization: The University of Tokyo. Publication: Short-interfering-RNA-mediated gene silencing in mammalian cells requires Dicer and eIF2C translation initiation factors. Doi N, Zenno S, Ueda R, Ohki-Hamazaki H, Ui-Tei K, Saigo K. Curr Biol. 2003 Jan 8;13(1):41-6. 10.1016/S0960-9822(02)01394-5 PubMed 12526743.
Backbone
  Vector backbone: Unknown (a derivative of pVP22/Myc-His)
  Backbone manufacturer: Invitrogen
  Vector type: Mammalian Expression
  Selectable markers: Neomycin (select with G418)
Growth in bacteria
  Bacterial resistance: Ampicillin, 100 μg/mL
  Growth temperature: 37°C
  Growth strain: DH5alpha
  Copy number: High Copy
Gene/Insert
  Gene/Insert name: eIF2C1 (alt names: argonaute RISC catalytic component 1; argonaute 1; eIF2C1)
  Species: H. sapiens (human)
  Mutation: contain PIWI domain
  GenBank ID: NM_012199
  Entrez Gene: AGO1 (a.k.a. EIF2C, EIF2C1, GERP95, NEDLBAS, Q99, hAgo1)
  Promoter: CMV
  Tag / fusion protein: myc
  Cloning method: Restriction Enzyme; 5′ cloning site BamHI (not destroyed); 3′ cloning site NotI (not destroyed)
  Sequencing primers: 5′ CMV-F; 3′ BGHrev
Terms and licenses: Academic/Nonprofit Terms; Industry Terms: Not Available to Industry
Depositor comments: Addgene sequencing has found an I638L mutation.
How to cite: pcDNAM-human eIF2C1-B-Myc was a gift from Kumiko Ui-Tei (Addgene plasmid # 50362 ; http://n2t.net/addgene:50362 ; RRID:Addgene_50362)
